>Addgene plasmid #167013 | pDONR221-SARS-CoV-2 S1 RBD | addgene full sequence | sequence record 329477 | Addgene NGS Result
AAGAGCGCCCAATACGCAAACCGCCTCTCCCCGCGCGTTGGCCGATTCATTAATGCAGCTGGCACGACAG
GTTTCCCGACTGGAAAGCGGGCAGTGAGCGCAACGCAATTAATACGCGTACCGCTAGCCAGGAAGAGTTT
GTAGAAACGCAAAAAGGCCATCCGTCAGGATGGCCTTCTGCTTAGTTTGATGCCTGGCAGTTCCCTACTC
TCGCGTTAACGCTAGCATGGATGTTTTCCCAGTCACGACGTTGTAAAACGACGGCCAGTCTTAAGCTCGG
GCCCCAAATAATGATTTTATTTTGACTGATAGTGACCTGTTCGTTGCAACAAATTGATGAGCAATGCTTT
TTTATAATGCCAACTTTGTACAAAAAAGCAGGCTGGATGCGCGTGCAGCCCACCGAGTCTATCGTGAGAT
TCCCAAACATCACCAACCTGTGCCCATTCGGAGAAGTGTTCAACGCTACCAGGTTCGCCAGCGTGTACGC
TTGGAACAGGAAGAGAATCAGCAACTGCGTGGCCGACTACTCTGTGCTGTACAACTCTGCCTCCTTCTCC
ACCTTCAAGTGCTACGGCGTGTCCCCAACCAAGCTGAACGACCTGTGCTTCACCAACGTGTACGCTGACT
CCTTCGTGATCAGAGGAGACGAAGTGAGACAGATCGCTCCCGGTCAGACCGGAAAGATCGCCGACTACAA
CTACAAGCTGCCAGACGACTTCACCGGTTGCGTGATCGCTTGGAACTCTAACAACCTGGACTCTAAGGTG
GGAGGCAACTACAACTACCTGTACAGGCTGTTCCGCAAGAGCAACCTGAAGCCTTTCGAAAGGGACATCA
GCACCGAAATCTACCAGGCTGGATCTACCCCATGCAACGGAGTGGAAGGATTCAACTGCTACTTCCCTCT
GCAGTCTTACGGATTCCAGCCAACCAACGGAGTGGGATACCAGCCATACAGAGTGGTGGTGCTGTCTTTC
GAGCTGCTGCACGCTCCTGCTACCGTGTGCGGACCAAAGAAGTCTACCAACCTGGTGAAGAACAAGTGCG
TGAACTTCAAGCACCCAGCTTTCTTGTACAAAGTTGGCATTATAAGAAAGCATTGCTTATCAATTTGTTG
CAACGAACAGGTCACTATCAGTCAAAATAAAATCATTATTTGCCATCCAGCTGATATCCCCTATAGTGAG
TCGTATTACATGGTCATAGCTGTTTCCTGGCAGCTCTGGCCCGTGTCTCAAAATCTCTGATGTTACATTG
CACAAGATAAAAATATATCATCATGAACAATAAAACTGTCTGCTTACATAAACAGTAATACAAGGGGTGT
TATGAGCCATATTCAACGGGAAACGTCGAGGCCGCGATTAAATTCCAACATGGATGCTGATTTATATGGG
TATAAATGGGCTCGCGATAATGTCGGGCAATCAGGTGCGACAATCTATCGCTTGTATGGGAAGCCCGATG
CGCCAGAGTTGTTTCTGAAACATGGCAAAGGTAGCGTTGCCAATGATGTTACAGATGAGATGGTCAGACT
AAACTGGCTGACGGAATTTATGCCTCTTCCGACCATCAAGCATTTTATCCGTACTCCTGATGATGCATGG
TTACTCACCACTGCGATCCCCGGAAAAACAGCATTCCAGGTATTAGAAGAATATCCTGATTCAGGTGAAA
ATATTGTTGATGCGCTGGCAGTGTTCCTGCGCCGGTTGCATTCGATTCCTGTTTGTAATTGTCCTTTTAA
CAGCGATCGCGTATTTCGTCTCGCTCAGGCGCAATCACGAATGAATAACGGTTTGGTTGATGCGAGTGAT
TTTGATGACGAGCGTAATGGCTGGCCTGTTGAACAAGTCTGGAAAGAAATGCATAAACTTTTGCCATTCT
CACCGGATTCAGTCGTCACTCATGGTGATTTCTCACTTGATAACCTTATTTTTGACGAGGGGAAATTAAT
AGGTTGTATTGATGTTGGACGAGTCGGAATCGCAGACCGATACCAGGATCTTGCCATCCTATGGAACTGC
CTCGGTGAGTTTTCTCCTTCATTACAGAAACGGCTTTTTCAAAAATATGGTATTGATAATCCTGATATGA
ATAAATTGCAGTTTCATTTGATGCTCGATGAGTTTTTCTAATCAGAATTGGTTAATTGGTTGTAACACTG
GCAGAGCATTACGCTGACTTGACGGGACGGCGCAAGCTCATGACCAAAATCCCTTAACGTGAGTTACGCG
TCGTTCCACTGAGCGTCAGACCCCGTAGAAAAGATCAAAGGATCTTCTTGAGATCCTTTTTTTCTGCGCG
TAATCTGCTGCTTGCAAACAAAAAAACCACCGCTACCAGCGGTGGTTTGTTTGCCGGATCAAGAGCTACC
AACTCTTTTTCCGAAGGTAACTGGCTTCAGCAGAGCGCAGATACCAAATACTGTTCTTCTAGTGTAGCCG
TAGTTAGGCCACCACTTCAAGAACTCTGTAGCACCGCCTACATACCTCGCTCTGCTAATCCTGTTACCAG
TGGCTGCTGCCAGTGGCGATAAGTCGTGTCTTACCGGGTTGGACTCAAGACGATAGTTACCGGATAAGGC
GCAGCGGTCGGGCTGAACGGGGGGTTCGTGCACACAGCCCAGCTTGGAGCGAACGACCTACACCGAACTG
AGATACCTACAGCGTGAGCTATGAGAAAGCGCCACGCTTCCCGAAGGGAGAAAGGCGGACAGGTATCCGG
TAAGCGGCAGGGTCGGAACAGGAGAGCGCACGAGGGAGCTTCCAGGGGGAAACGCCTGGTATCTTTATAG
TCCTGTCGGGTTTCGCCACCTCTGACTTGAGCGTCGATTTTTGTGATGCTCGTCAGGGGGGCGGAGCCTA
TGGAAAAACGCCAGCAACGCGGCCTTTTTACGGTTCCTGGCCTTTTGCTGGCCTTTTGCTCACATGTTCT
TTCCTGCGTTATCCCCTGATTCTGTGGATAACCGTATTACCGCCTTTGAGTGAGCTGATACCGCTCGCCG
CAGCCGAACGACCGAGCGCAGCGAGTCAGTGAGCGAGGAAGCGG
Features (pLannotate 1.2.2; 9 found; start..end, strand, type, name):
      5..97      +  CDS            lacI (fragment): lac repressor; lacI; The lac repressor binds to the lac operator to inhibit transcription in E. coli. This inhibition can be relieved by adding lactose or isopropyl-β-D-thiogalactopyranoside (IPTG).
    152..179     -  terminator     rrnB T2 terminator: transcription terminator T2 from the E. coli rrnB gene
    233..269     -  CDS            lacZα (fragment): LacZα fragment of β-galactosidase; lacZ fragment
    285..384     +  protein_bind   attL1: mutant version of attL; recombination site for the Gateway® LR reaction LR Clonase™
    312..1058    +  CDS            S (fragment): SPIKE_SARS2 - Experimental evidence at protein level: Swiss-Prot protein existence level 1. [Spike glycoprotein]: May down-regulate host tetherin (BST2) by lysosomal degradation, thereby counteracting its antiviral activity. From Severe acute respiratory syndrome coronavirus 2 (2019-nCoV) (SARS-CoV-2).
   1063..1162    -  protein_bind   attL2: mutant version of attL; recombination site for the Gateway® LR reaction LR Clonase™
   1180..1198    -  promoter       T7 promoter: promoter for bacteriophage T7 RNA polymerase
   1332..2141    +  CDS            KanR: aminoglycoside phosphotransferase; aph(3')-Ia; confers resistance to kanamycin in bacteria or G418 (Geneticin®) in eukaryotes
   2288..2876    +  rep_origin     ori: high-copy-number ColE1/pMB1/pBR322/pUC origin of replication
