[The description below was written by a language model from this plasmid's Addgene catalogue record and pLannotate feature annotations shown in this document.]
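Description:
pDONR221-SARS-CoV-2 S1 RBD is a Gateway entry clone built on the pDONR221 backbone, carrying the receptor-binding domain (RBD) of the S1 subunit of the spike glycoprotein from SARS-CoV-2 isolate Wuhan-Hu-1. The 672 bp insert was subcloned by Gateway recombination from a full-length spike entry clone and lacks a stop codon, so it can be read through into a C-terminal tag or fusion partner supplied by a destination vector. In the annotated sequence the spike fragment lies between attL1 and attL2, the sites used by LR Clonase to transfer the open reading frame directionally into attR-containing destination vectors. The plasmid is maintained in E. coli through a high-copy ColE1/pUC-type origin and selected with kanamycin via the aph(3')-Ia KanR gene.

Although the catalogue lists the vector type as mammalian expression, no eukaryotic promoter appears in the feature table. The only promoter annotated is a T7 promoter just outside attL2 on the opposite strand. An rrnB T2 terminator upstream of attL1 insulates the cassette from read-through transcription, and the short lacI and lacZα fragments are backbone remnants. The construct is therefore best understood as a shuttle intermediate for generating expression clones rather than an expression plasmid in its own right.

The sizes in the record do not agree. The catalogue gives a total of 5434 bp, which is the empty backbone plus the insert, whereas the sequenced record is 3,054 nt. The shorter length fits the loss of the donor vector's attP-flanked cassette during the recombination that creates an entry clone. The associated work concerns screening and optimisation of small-molecule inhibitors targeting the spike RBD, and this clone provides the RBD coding sequence for such assays.
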