Addgene plasmid #167013: pDONR221-SARS-CoV-2 S1 RBD
Purpose: Gateway-compatible Entry vector encoding spike (S1) RBD domain from SARS-CoV-2
Depositing lab: Spyros Petrakis. Depositing organization: Centre for Research and Technology Hellas (CERTH). Publication: AI Promoted Virtual Screening, Structure-Based Hit Optimization, and Synthesis of Novel COVID-19 S-RBD Domain Inhibitors. Gkekas I, Katsamakas S, Mylonas S, Fotopoulou T, Magoulas GEpsilon, Tenchiu AC, Dimitriou M, Axenopoulos A, Rossopoulou N, Kostova S, Wanker EE, Katsila T, Papahatjis D, Gorgoulis VG, Koufaki M, Karakasiliotis I, Calogeropoulou T, Daras P, Petrakis S. J Chem Inf Model. 2024 Nov 13. doi: 10.1021/acs.jcim.4c01110. PubMed 39535926.
Backbone
  Vector backbone: pDONR221
  Backbone size w/o insert (bp): 4762
  Total vector size (bp): 5434
  Vector type: Mammalian Expression
Growth in bacteria
  Bacterial resistance: Kanamycin, 50 μg/mL
  Growth temperature: 37°C
  Growth strain: DH5alpha
  Copy number: Unknown
Gene/Insert
  Gene/Insert name: S
  Species: SARS-CoV-2 isolate Wuhan-Hu-1
  Insert size (bp): 672
  Mutation: No stop codon
  Entrez Gene: S (a.k.a. GU280_gp02, spike glycoprotein)
  Cloning method: Gateway Cloning
  Sequencing primers: 5′ M13F; 3′ M13R
Resource information
  A portion of this plasmid was derived from a plasmid made by: Cloned from pDONR223 SARS-CoV-2 S (Addgene #149329) received from Addgene
Terms and licenses: Academic/Nonprofit Terms; Industry Terms
How to cite: pDONR221-SARS-CoV-2 S1 RBD was a gift from Spyros Petrakis (Addgene plasmid # 167013 ; http://n2t.net/addgene:167013 ; RRID:Addgene_167013)
