>Addgene plasmid #167013 | pDONR221-SARS-CoV-2 S1 RBD | depositor partial sequence | sequence record 324358 | Spike S1 RBD domain of SARS-CoV-2
ATGCGCGTGCAGCCCACCGAGTCTATCGTGAGATTCCCAAACATCACCAACCTGTGCCCATTCGGAGAAG
TGTTCAACGCTACCAGGTTCGCCAGCGTGTACGCTTGGAACAGGAAGAGAATCAGCAACTGCGTGGCCGA
CTACTCTGTGCTGTACAACTCTGCCTCCTTCTCCACCTTCAAGTGCTACGGCGTGTCCCCAACCAAGCTG
AACGACCTGTGCTTCACCAACGTGTACGCTGACTCCTTCGTGATCAGAGGAGACGAAGTGAGACAGATCG
CTCCCGGTCAGACCGGAAAGATCGCCGACTACAACTACAAGCTGCCAGACGACTTCACCGGTTGCGTGAT
CGCTTGGAACTCTAACAACCTGGACTCTAAGGTGGGAGGCAACTACAACTACCTGTACAGGCTGTTCCGC
AAGAGCAACCTGAAGCCTTTCGAAAGGGACATCAGCACCGAAATCTACCAGGCTGGATCTACCCCATGCA
ACGGAGTGGAAGGATTCAACTGCTACTTCCCTCTGCAGTCTTACGGATTCCAGCCAACCAACGGAGTGGG
ATACCAGCCATACAGAGTGGTGGTGCTGTCTTTCGAGCTGCTGCACGCTCCTGCTACCGTGTGCGGACCA
AAGAAGTCTACCAACCTGGTGAAGAACAAGTGCGTGAACTTC
